Addgene plasmid #198196: mTurquoise2
Purpose: Spectral correction: Expression of mTurquoise2
Depositing lab: Christian Wahl-Schott. Depositing organization: Medizinische Hochschule Hannover. Publication: Protocol for deriving proximity, affinity, and stoichiometry of protein interactions using image-based quantitative two-hybrid FRET. Feldmann C, Schanzler M, Ben-Johny M, Wahl-Schott C. STAR Protoc. 2023 Jul 28;4(3):102459. doi: 10.1016/j.xpro.2023.102459. PubMed 37516972.
Backbone
  Vector backbone: pcDNA3.1+
  Backbone size w/o insert (bp): 5401
  Total vector size (bp): 6121
  Vector type: Mammalian Expression
Growth in bacteria
  Bacterial resistance: Ampicillin, 100 μg/mL
  Growth temperature: 37°C
  Growth strain: DH5alpha
  Copy number: High Copy
Gene/Insert
  Gene/Insert name: mTurquoise2 (alt name: mTq2)
  Species: Synthetic
  Insert size (bp): 720
  Mutation: A206K
  Cloning method: Restriction Enzyme; 5′ cloning site EcoRI (not destroyed); 3′ cloning site XhoI (not destroyed)
  Sequencing primers: 5′ GGCTAACTAGAGAACCCACTG; 3′ GGCAACTAGAAGGCACAGTC
Terms and licenses: Academic/Nonprofit Terms; Industry Terms: Not Available to Industry
How to cite: mTurquoise2 was a gift from Christian Wahl-Schott (Addgene plasmid # 198196 ; http://n2t.net/addgene:198196 ; RRID:Addgene_198196)
