[The description below was written by a language model from this plasmid's Addgene catalogue record and pLannotate feature annotations shown in this document.]
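Description:
mTurquoise2 is a mammalian expression plasmid built on the pcDNA3.1+ backbone, about 6.1 kb in total, that expresses the cyan fluorescent protein mTurquoise2 on its own. The 720 bp synthetic, mammalian codon-optimized coding sequence was inserted between the EcoRI and XhoI sites of the polylinker, both of which remain intact, and the record lists an A206K substitution, a change generally used to suppress the weak dimerization of Aequorea-derived fluorescent proteins. Transcription is driven by the human cytomegalovirus immediate early enhancer and promoter and terminated by the bovine growth hormone polyadenylation signal. A T7 promoter sits just upstream of the insert, as in the parent vector. No fusion partner, tag or targeting sequence is annotated, so the protein is expected to be produced as a free, untagged fluorophore.

The plasmid is propagated in E. coli through a high-copy ColE1/pUC-type origin with ampicillin selection from the β-lactamase gene, and it also carries an f1 origin for single-stranded DNA production. For mammalian cells, an SV40 enhancer/early promoter drives the neomycin phosphotransferase gene followed by an SV40 polyadenylation signal, which would allow G418 selection of stable transfectants. Several short annotated fragments (HIV-1 LTR, ble, lacI, bom, a second SV40 promoter piece) are most likely backbone remnants or partial sequence matches rather than functional elements.

The stated purpose is spectral correction. The plasmid provides a donor-only, single-fluorophore control for determining bleed-through and cross-excitation factors in image-based quantitative two-hybrid FRET measurements of protein interaction proximity, affinity and stoichiometry.
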