Features (pLannotate 1.2.2; 20 found; start..end, strand, type, name):
     28..80      -  misc_feature   bom (fragment): basis of mobility region from pBR322
    235..614     +  enhancer       CMV enhancer: human cytomegalovirus immediate early enhancer
    615..818     +  promoter       CMV promoter: human cytomegalovirus (CMV) immediate early promoter
    814..847     +  LTR            5' LTR (truncated) (fragment): truncated 5' long terminal repeat (LTR) from HIV-1
    863..881     +  promoter       T7 promoter: promoter for bacteriophage T7 RNA polymerase
    958..1677    +  CDS            mTurquoise2: enhanced monomeric variant of CFP (Goedhart et al., 2012) mammalian codon-optimized
   1721..1945    +  polyA_signal   bGH poly(A) signal: bovine growth hormone polyadenylation signal
   1949..1970    +  promoter       SV40 promoter (fragment): SV40 enhancer and early promoter
   1991..2419    +  rep_origin     f1 ori (sequence partly withheld): f1 bacteriophage origin of replication; arrow indicates direction of (+) strand synthesis
   2433..2762    +  promoter       SV40 promoter: SV40 enhancer and early promoter
   2829..3620    +  CDS            neo: KKA2_KLEPN - Also known as kan, nptII. Experimental evidence at protein level: Swiss-Prot protein existence level 1. Resistance to kanamycin, neomycin, paromomycin, ribostamycin, butirosin and gentamicin B. From Klebsiella pneumoniae.
   3644..3802    +  CDS            ble (fragment): BLE_KLEPN - Experimental evidence at protein level: Swiss-Prot protein existence level 1. Binding protein with a strong affinity to the bleomycin family of antibiotics. Binds to CL990; an antimitotic-antibiotic compound. From Klebsiella pneumoniae.
   3797..3918    +  polyA_signal   SV40 poly(A) signal: SV40 polyadenylation signal
   3991..4007    -  protein_bind   lac operator: The lac repressor binds to the lac operator to inhibit transcription in E. coli. This inhibition can be relieved by adding lactose or isopropyl-β-D-thiogalactopyranoside (IPTG). lac repressor encoded by lacI
   4015..4045    -  promoter       lac promoter: promoter for the E. coli lac operon
   4060..4081    -  protein_bind   CAP binding site: CAP binding activates transcription in the presence of cAMP. E. coli catabolite activator protein
   4094..4186    -  CDS            lacI (fragment): lac repressor; lacI; The lac repressor binds to the lac operator to inhibit transcription in E. coli. This inhibition can be relieved by adding lactose or isopropyl-β-D-thiogalactopyranoside (IPTG).
   4369..4957    -  rep_origin     ori: high-copy-number ColE1/pMB1/pBR322/pUC origin of replication
   5128..5988    -  CDS            AmpR: β-lactamase; bla; confers resistance to ampicillin, carbenicillin, and related antibiotics
   5989..6093    -  promoter       AmpR promoter: bla
>Addgene plasmid #198196 | mTurquoise2 | addgene full sequence | sequence record 399596 | Addgene NGS Result
GACGGATCGGGAGATCTCCCGATCCCCTATGGTGCACTCTCAGTACAATCTGCTCTGATGCCGCATAGTT
AAGCCAGTATCTGCTCCCTGCTTGTGTGTTGGAGGTCGCTGAGTAGTGCGCGAGCAAAATTTAAGCTACA
ACAAGGCAAGGCTTGACCGACAATTGCATGAAGAATCTGCTTAGGGTTAGGCGTTTTGCGCTGCTTCGCG
ATGTACGGGCCAGATATACGCGTTGACATTGATTATTGACTAGTTATTAATAGTAATCAATTACGGGGTC
ATTAGTTCATAGCCCATATATGGAGTTCCGCGTTACATAACTTACGGTAAATGGCCCGCCTGGCTGACCG
CCCAACGACCCCCGCCCATTGACGTCAATAATGACGTATGTTCCCATAGTAACGCCAATAGGGACTTTCC
ATTGACGTCAATGGGTGGAGTATTTACGGTAAACTGCCCACTTGGCAGTACATCAAGTGTATCATATGCC
AAGTACGCCCCCTATTGACGTCAATGACGGTAAATGGCCCGCCTGGCATTATGCCCAGTACATGACCTTA
TGGGACTTTCCTACTTGGCAGTACATCTACGTATTAGTCATCGCTATTACCATGGTGATGCGGTTTTGGC
AGTACATCAATGGGCGTGGATAGCGGTTTGACTCACGGGGATTTCCAAGTCTCCACCCCATTGACGTCAA
TGGGAGTTTGTTTTGGCACCAAAATCAACGGGACTTTCCAAAATGTCGTAACAACTCCGCCCCATTGACG
CAAATGGGCGGTAGGCGTGTACGGTGGGAGGTCTATATAAGCAGAGCTCTCTGGCTAACTAGAGAACCCA
CTGCTTACTGGCTTATCGAAATTAATACGACTCACTATAGGGAGACCCAAGCTGGCTAGCGTTTAAACTT
AAGCTTGGTACCGAGCTCGGATCCACTAGTCCAGTGTGGTGGAATTCATGGTGAGCAAGGGCGAGGAGCT
GTTCACCGGGGTGGTGCCCATCCTGGTCGAGCTGGACGGCGACGTAAACGGCCACAAGTTCAGCGTGTCC
GGCGAGGGCGAGGGCGATGCCACCTACGGCAAGCTGACCCTGAAGTTCATCTGCACCACCGGCAAGCTGC
CCGTGCCCTGGCCCACCCTCGTGACCACCCTGTCCTGGGGCGTGCAGTGCTTCGCCCGCTACCCCGACCA
CATGAAGCAGCACGACTTCTTCAAGTCCGCCATGCCCGAAGGCTACGTCCAGGAGCGCACCATCTTCTTC
AAGGACGACGGCAACTACAAGACCCGCGCCGAGGTGAAGTTCGAGGGCGACACCCTGGTGAACCGCATCG
AGCTGAAGGGCATCGACTTCAAGGAGGACGGCAACATCCTGGGGCACAAGCTGGAGTACAACTACTTTAG
CGACAACGTCTATATCACCGCCGACAAGCAGAAGAACGGCATCAAGGCCAACTTCAAGATCCGCCACAAC
ATCGAGGACGGCGGCGTGCAGCTCGCCGACCACTACCAGCAGAACACCCCCATCGGCGACGGCCCCGTGC
TGCTGCCCGACAACCACTACCTGAGCACCCAGTCCAAGCTGAGCAAAGACCCCAACGAGAAGCGCGATCA
CATGGTCCTGCTGGAGTTCGTGACCGCCGCCGGGATCACTCTCGGCATGGACGAGCTGTACAAGTAACTC
GAGTCTAGAGGGCCCGTTTAAACCCGCTGATCAGCCTCGACTGTGCCTTCTAGTTGCCAGCCATCTGTTG
TTTGCCCCTCCCCCGTGCCTTCCTTGACCCTGGAAGGTGCCACTCCCACTGTCCTTTCCTAATAAAATGA
GGAAATTGCATCGCATTGTCTGAGTAGGTGTCATTCTATTCTGGGGGGTGGGGTGGGGCAGGACAGCAAG
GGGGAGGATTGGGAAGACAATAGCAGGCATGCTGGGGATGCGGTGGGCTCTATGGCTTCTGAGGCGGAAA
GAACCAGCTGGGGCTCTAGGGGGTATCCCC
[124 nt withheld, positions 1991-2114]
C
[91 nt withheld, positions 2116-2206]
A
[49 nt withheld, positions 2208-2256]
CCTTTGACGTTGGAGTCCACGTTCTTT
[37 nt withheld, positions 2284-2320]
ACCCTATCTCGGTCTATTCTTTTGATTTATAAGGGATTTTGCCGATTTCGGCCTATTGGTTAAAAAATGA
GCTGATTTAACAAAAATTTAACGCGAATTAATTCTGTGGAATGTGTGTCAGTTAGGGTGTGGAAAGTCCC
CAGGCTCCCCAGCAGGCAGAAGTATGCAAAGCATGCATCTCAATTAGTCAGCAACCAGGTGTGGAAAGTC
CCCAGGCTCCCCAGCAGGCAGAAGTATGCAAAGCATGCATCTCAATTAGTCAGCAACCATAGTCCCGCCC
CTAACTCCGCCCATCCCGCCCCTAACTCCGCCCAGTTCCGCCCATTCTCCGCCCCATGGCTGACTAATTT
TTTTTATTTATGCAGAGGCCGAGGCCGCCTCTGCCTCTGAGCTATTCCAGAAGTAGTGAGGAGGCTTTTT
TGGAGGCCTAGGCTTTTGCAAAAAGCTCCCGGGAGCTTGTATATCCATTTTCGGATCTGATCAAGAGACA
GGATGAGGATCGTTTCGCATGATTGAACAAGATGGATTGCACGCAGGTTCTCCGGCCGCTTGGGTGGAGA
GGCTATTCGGCTATGACTGGGCACAACAGACAATCGGCTGCTCTGATGCCGCCGTGTTCCGGCTGTCAGC
GCAGGGGCGCCCGGTTCTTTTTGTCAAGACCGACCTGTCCGGTGCCCTGAATGAACTGCAGGACGAGGCA
GCGCGGCTATCGTGGCTGGCCACGACGGGCGTTCCTTGCGCAGCTGTGCTCGACGTTGTCACTGAAGCGG
GAAGGGACTGGCTGCTATTGGGCGAAGTGCCGGGGCAGGATCTCCTGTCATCTCACCTTGCTCCTGCCGA
GAAAGTATCCATCATGGCTGATGCAATGCGGCGGCTGCATACGCTTGATCCGGCTACCTGCCCATTCGAC
CACCAAGCGAAACATCGCATCGAGCGAGCACGTACTCGGATGGAAGCCGGTCTTGTCGATCAGGATGATC
TGGACGAAGAGCATCAGGGGCTCGCGCCAGCCGAACTGTTCGCCAGGCTCAAGGCGCGCATGCCCGACGG
CGAGGATCTCGTCGTGACCCATGGCGATGCCTGCTTGCCGAATATCATGGTGGAAAATGGCCGCTTTTCT
GGATTCATCGACTGTGGCCGGCTGGGTGTGGCGGACCGCTATCAGGACATAGCGTTGGCTACCCGTGATA
TTGCTGAAGAGCTTGGCGGCGAATGGGCTGACCGCTTCCTCGTGCTTTACGGTATCGCCGCTCCCGATTC
GCAGCGCATCGCCTTCTATCGCCTTCTTGACGAGTTCTTCTGAGCGGGACTCTGGGGTTCGAAATGACCG
ACCAAGCGACGCCCAACCTGCCATCACGAGATTTCGATTCCACCGCCGCCTTCTATGAAAGGTTGGGCTT
CGGAATCGTTTTCCGGGACGCCGGCTGGATGATCCTCCAGCGCGGGGATCTCATGCTGGAGTTCTTCGCC
CACCCCAACTTGTTTATTGCAGCTTATAATGGTTACAAATAAAGCAATAGCATCACAAATTTCACAAATA
AAGCATTTTTTTCACTGCATTCTAGTTGTGGTTTGTCCAAACTCATCAATGTATCTTATCATGTCTGTAT
ACCGTCGACCTCTAGCTAGAGCTTGGCGTAATCATGGTCATAGCTGTTTCCTGTGTGAAATTGTTATCCG
CTCACAATTCCACACAACATACGAGCCGGAAGCATAAAGTGTAAAGCCTGGGGTGCCTAATGAGTGAGCT
AACTCACATTAATTGCGTTGCGCTCACTGCCCGCTTTCCAGTCGGGAAACCTGTCGTGCCAGCTGCATTA
ATGAATCGGCCAACGCGCGGGGAGAGGCGGTTTGCGTATTGGGCGCTCTTCCGCTTCCTCGCTCACTGAC
TCGCTGCGCTCGGTCGTTCGGCTGCGGCGAGCGGTATCAGCTCACTCAAAGGCGGTAATACGGTTATCCA
CAGAATCAGGGGATAACGCAGGAAAGAACATGTGAGCAAAAGGCCAGCAAAAGGCCAGGAACCGTAAAAA
GGCCGCGTTGCTGGCGTTTTTCCATAGGCTCCGCCCCCCTGACGAGCATCACAAAAATCGACGCTCAAGT
CAGAGGTGGCGAAACCCGACAGGACTATAAAGATACCAGGCGTTTCCCCCTGGAAGCTCCCTCGTGCGCT
CTCCTGTTCCGACCCTGCCGCTTACCGGATACCTGTCCGCCTTTCTCCCTTCGGGAAGCGTGGCGCTTTC
TCATAGCTCACGCTGTAGGTATCTCAGTTCGGTGTAGGTCGTTCGCTCCAAGCTGGGCTGTGTGCACGAA
CCCCCCGTTCAGCCCGACCGCTGCGCCTTATCCGGTAACTATCGTCTTGAGTCCAACCCGGTAAGACACG
ACTTATCGCCACTGGCAGCAGCCACTGGTAACAGGATTAGCAGAGCGAGGTATGTAGGCGGTGCTACAGA
GTTCTTGAAGTGGTGGCCTAACTACGGCTACACTAGAAGAACAGTATTTGGTATCTGCGCTCTGCTGAAG
CCAGTTACCTTCGGAAAAAGAGTTGGTAGCTCTTGATCCGGCAAACAAACCACCGCTGGTAGCGGTGGTT
TTTTTGTTTGCAAGCAGCAGATTACGCGCAGAAAAAAAGGATCTCAAGAAGATCCTTTGATCTTTTCTAC
GGGGTCTGACGCTCAGTGGAACGAAAACTCACGTTAAGGGATTTTGGTCATGAGATTATCAAAAAGGATC
TTCACCTAGATCCTTTTAAATTAAAAATGAAGTTTTAAATCAATCTAAAGTATATATGAGTAAACTTGGT
CTGACAGTTACCAATGCTTAATCAGTGAGGCACCTATCTCAGCGATCTGTCTATTTCGTTCATCCATAGT
TGCCTGACTCCCCGTCGTGTAGATAACTACGATACGGGAGGGCTTACCATCTGGCCCCAGTGCTGCAATG
ATACCGCGAGACCCACGCTCACCGGCTCCAGATTTATCAGCAATAAACCAGCCAGCCGGAAGGGCCGAGC
GCAGAAGTGGTCCTGCAACTTTATCCGCCTCCATCCAGTCTATTAATTGTTGCCGGGAAGCTAGAGTAAG
TAGTTCGCCAGTTAATAGTTTGCGCAACGTTGTTGCCATTGCTACAGGCATCGTGGTGTCACGCTCGTCG
TTTGGTATGGCTTCATTCAGCTCCGGTTCCCAACGATCAAGGCGAGTTACATGATCCCCCATGTTGTGCA
AAAAAGCGGTTAGCTCCTTCGGTCCTCCGATCGTTGTCAGAAGTAAGTTGGCCGCAGTGTTATCACTCAT
GGTTATGGCAGCACTGCATAATTCTCTTACTGTCATGCCATCCGTAAGATGCTTTTCTGTGACTGGTGAG
TACTCAACCAAGTCATTCTGAGAATAGTGTATGCGGCGACCGAGTTGCTCTTGCCCGGCGTCAATACGGG
ATAATACCGCGCCACATAGCAGAACTTTAAAAGTGCTCATCATTGGAAAACGTTCTTCGGGGCGAAAACT
CTCAAGGATCTTACCGCTGTTGAGATCCAGTTCGATGTAACCCACTCGTGCACCCAACTGATCTTCAGCA
TCTTTTACTTTCACCAGCGTTTCTGGGTGAGCAAAAACAGGAAGGCAAAATGCCGCAAAAAAGGGAATAA
GGGCGACACGGAAATGTTGAATACTCATACTCTTCCTTTTTCAATATTATTGAAGCATTTATCAGGGTTA
TTGTCTCATGAGCGGATACATATTTGAATGTATTTAGAAAAATAAACAAATAGGGGTTCCGCGCACATTT
CCCCGAAAAGTGCCACCTGACGTC
